Addgene plasmid #146190: pAc5.1C-Fluc-nerfin_E
Purpose: Insect Expression of nerfin-3UTR
Depositing lab: Elisa Izaurralde. Depositing organization: Max Planck Institute for Developmental Biology. Publication: Target-specific requirements for enhancers of decapping in miRNA-mediated gene silencing. Eulalio A, Rehwinkel J, Stricker M, Huntzinger E, Yang SF, Doerks T, Dorner S, Bork P, Boutros M, Izaurralde E. Genes Dev. 2007 Oct 15. 21(20):2558-70. 10.1101/gad.443107 PubMed 17901217.
Backbone
  Vector backbone: Unknown
  Vector type: Insect Expression
Growth in bacteria
  Bacterial resistance: Ampicillin, 100 μg/mL
  Growth temperature: 37°C
  Growth strain: DH5alpha
  Copy number: Low Copy
Gene/Insert
  Gene/Insert name: nerfin-3UTR
  Species: D. melanogaster (fly)
  Entrez Gene: nerfin-1 (a.k.a. Dmel_CG13906, CG13906, Dmel\CG13906, Nerfin, Nerfin-1, nerfin)
  Cloning method: Unknown
Terms and licenses: Academic/Nonprofit Terms; Industry Terms: Not Available to Industry
Depositor comments: 3'UTR extracted from NCBI: NM_080044.3, mismatches in sequence are fine. Plasmids from this collection were made available to the research community and donated after the lab closed. Please note that the sequence provided by the depositing laboratory may be theoretical/predicted or based on Sanger sequencing results. There may be discrepancies between sequencing results obtained by Addgene and the depositor sequence. If an Addgene verified sequence is not available, please contact before placing your order to request that our lab fully sequence the plasmid.
How to cite: pAc5.1C-Fluc-nerfin_E was a gift from Elisa Izaurralde (Addgene plasmid # 146190 ; http://n2t.net/addgene:146190 ; RRID:Addgene_146190)
