[The description below was written by a language model from this plasmid's Addgene catalogue record and pLannotate feature annotations shown in this document.]
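Description:
pAc5.1C-Fluc-nerfin_E is an insect-cell expression plasmid of 7,857 nt that carries a firefly luciferase reporter fused to the 3' untranslated region of the Drosophila melanogaster gene nerfin-1. The catalogue lists the backbone as unknown, although the plasmid name and the annotated parts point to a pAc5.1-type vector. In bacteria it replicates from a ColE1/pMB1-family origin and is selected with ampicillin through a β-lactamase gene driven by its own bla promoter. The annotation describes this origin as a high-copy type, whereas the repository entry records the plasmid as low copy. A partial tetracycline efflux coding sequence is also annotated next to the origin. It is only a fragment, presumably a remnant of the backbone rather than a working marker.

The expression unit is driven by the Drosophila actin 5C (Ac5) promoter, a strong constitutive promoter commonly used in cultured fly cells. This promoter spans the numbering origin of the sequence and ends just upstream of the firefly luciferase open reading frame. The nerfin 3'UTR is not annotated as a feature. It most likely lies in the unannotated stretch between the end of the luciferase coding sequence and the bacterial backbone elements, where it would form part of the reporter transcript. The depositor notes that the UTR was derived from a reference mRNA and that mismatches relative to that reference are acceptable. No polyadenylation signal is annotated in the table.

With this arrangement, luciferase output depends on post-transcriptional regulation acting through the nerfin 3'UTR. The associated publication concerns miRNA-mediated gene silencing and the role of decapping enhancers, which suggests the plasmid serves as a miRNA-target reporter in Drosophila cells.
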