Features (pLannotate 1.2.2; 6 found; start..end, strand, type, name):
   2459..4108    +  CDS            luciferase: firefly luciferase; luc
   5413..5861    +  CDS            TcR (fragment): tetracycline efflux protein; tet; confers resistance to tetracycline
   5907..6495    -  rep_origin     ori: high-copy-number ColE1/pMB1/pBR322/pUC origin of replication
   6666..7526    -  CDS            AmpR: β-lactamase; bla; confers resistance to ampicillin, carbenicillin, and related antibiotics
   7527..7631    -  promoter       AmpR promoter: bla
   7781..2433    +  promoter       Ac5 promoter (across the origin): Drosophila melanogaster actin 5C promoter
>Addgene plasmid #146190 | pAc5.1C-Fluc-nerfin_E | addgene full sequence | sequence record 336057 | Addgene NGS Result
GATCTCGCTGCCTGTTATGTGGCCCACAAACCAAGACACGTTTTATGGCCATTAAAGCTGGCTGATCGTC
GCCAAACACCAAATACATAATGAATATGTACACATTCGAGAAAGAAGCGATCAAAGAAGCGTCTTCGGGC
GGAGTAGGAGAATGCGGAGGAGAAGGAGAACGAGCTGATCTAGTATCTCTCCACAATCCAATGCCAACTG
ACCAACTGGCCATATTCGGAGCAATTTGAAGCCAATTTCCATCGCCTGGCGATCGCTCCATTCTTGGCTA
TATGTTTTTCACCGTTACCCGGGGCCATTTTCAAAGACTCGTCGGCAAGATAAGATTGTGTCACTCGCTG
TCTCTCTTCATTTGTCGAAGAATGCTGAGGAATTTCGCGATGACGTCGGCGAGTATTTTGAAGAATGAGA
ATAATTTGTATTTATACGAAAATCAGTTAGTGGAATTTTCTACAAAAACATGTTATCTATAGATAATTTT
GTTGCAAAATATGTTGACTATGACAAAGATTGTATGTATATACCTTTAATGTATTCTCATTTTCTTATGT
ATTTATAATGGCAATGATGATACTGATGATATTTTAAGATGATGCCAGACCAAAAGGCTTGAATTTCTGC
GTCTTTTGCCGAACGCAGTGCATGTGCAATTGTTGTTTTTTGGAATATTCAATTTTCGGACTGTCCGCTT
TGATTTCAGTTTCTTGGCTTATTCAAAAAGCAAAGTAAAGCCAAAAAAGCGAGATGGCAATACCAAATGC
GGCAAAACGGTAGTGGAAGGAAAGGGGTGCGGGGCAGCGGAAGGAAGGGTGGGGCGGGGCGTGGCGGGGT
CTGTGGCTGGGCGCGACGTCACCGACGTTGGAGCCACTCCTTTGACCATGTGTGCGTGTGTGTATTATTC
GTGTCTCGCCACTCGCCGGTTGTTTTTTTCTTTTTATGCTGCGCTCTCTCTAGCGCCATCTCGCTTACGC
ATGCTCAACGCACCGCATGTTGCCGTTTCCTTTTATGCGTCATTTTGGCTCGAAATAGGCAATTATTTAA
ACAAAGATTAGTCAACGAAAACGCTAAAATAAATAAGTCTACAATATGGTTACTTATTGCCATGTGTGTG
CAGCCAACGATAGCAACAAAAGCAACAACACAGGTGGCTTTCCCTCTTTCACTTTTTGTTTGCAAGCCGC
GTGCGAGCAAGACGGCACGACCGGCAAACGCAATTACGCTGACAAAGAGCAGACGAAGTTTTGGCGAAAA
ACATCAAGGCGCCTGATACGAATGCATTTGCAATAACAATTGCGATATTTAATATTGTTTATGAAGCTGT
TTGACTTCAAAACACACAAAAAAAAAAATAAAACAAATTATTTGAAAGAGAATTAGGAATCGGACGCTTA
TCGTTAGGGTAACAACAAGAAATGCTTACTGAGTCACAGCCTCTGGAAAACTGCCGCAAGCCAGAGAGAG
AGAGAAAAAGAGGGAGAGCAGCTTAGACCGCATGTGCTTGTGTGTGAGGCGTCTCTCTCTTCGTCTCTGT
TGCGCAAACGCATAGACTGCACTGAAAAAATCGATTACCTATTTTTTATGAATGAATATTTGCACTATTA
CTATTCAAAACTATTAAGATAGCAATCACATTCAATAGCCAAATACTATACCACCTGAGCGATGCAACGA
AATGATCAATTTGAGCAAAAATGCTGCATATTTAGGACGGCATCATTATAGAAATGCTTCTTGCTGTGTA
CTTTTCTCTCGTCTGGCAGCTGTTTCGCCGTTATTGTTAAAACCGGCTTAAGTTAGGTGTGTTTTCTACG
ACTAGTGAATGCCCTACTAGAAGATGTGTGTTGCACAAAATGTCCCTGGAATAACCAATTTGAAGTGCAG
ATAGCAGTAAACGTAAGCTAATATGAATATTATTTAACTGTAATGTTTTAATATCGCTGGACATTACTAA
TAAACCCACTATAAACACATGTACATATGTATGTTTTGGCATACAATGAGTAGTTGGGGAAAAAATGTGT
AAAAGCACCGTGACCATCACAGCATAAAGATAACCAGCTGAAGTATCGAATATGAGTAACCCCCAAATTG
AATCACATGCCGCAACTGATAGGACCCATGGAAGTACACTCTTCATGGCGATATACAAGACACACACAAG
CACGAACACCCAGTTGCGGAGGAAATTCTCCGTAAATGAAAACCCAATCGGCGAACAATTCATACCCATA
TATGGTAAAAGTTTTGAACGCGACTTGAGAGCGGAGAGCATTGCGGCTGATAAGGTTTTAGCGCTAAGCG
GGCTTTATAAAACGGGCTGCGGGACCAGTTTTCATATCACTACCGTTTGAGTTCTTGTGCTGTGTGGATA
CTCCTCCCGACACAAAGCCGCTCCATCAGCCAGCAGTCGTCTAATCCAGAGACCCCGGATCGGGGTACCA
ACATGGCCGAAGACGCCAAAAACATAAAGAAAGGCCCGGCACCATTCTATCCACTAGAGGATGGAACCGC
TGGAGAGCAACTGCATAAGGCTATGAAGAGATACGCCCTGGTTCCTGGAACAATTGCTTTTACAGATGCA
CATATCGAGGTGAACATCACGTACGCGGAATACTTCGAAATGTCCGTTCGGTTGGCAGAAGCTATGAAAC
GATATGGGCTGAATACAAATCACAGAATCGTCGTATGCAGTGAAAACTCTCTTCAATTCTTTATGCCGGT
GTTGGGCGCGTTATTTATCGGAGTTGCAGTTGCGCCCGCGAACGACATTTATAATGAACGTGAATTGCTC
AACAGTATGAACATTTCGCAGCCTACCGTAGTGTTTGTTTCCAAAAAGGGGTTGCAAAAAATTTTGAACG
TGCAAAAAAAATTACCAATAATCCAGAAAATTATTATCATGGATTCTAAAACGGATTACCAGGGATTTCA
GTCGATGTACACGTTCGTCACATCTCATCTACCTCCCGGTTTTAATGAATACGATTTTGTACCAGAGTCC
TTTGATCGTGACAAAACAATTGCACTGATAATGAACTCCTCTGGATCTACTGGGTTACCTAAGGGTGTGG
CCCTTCCGCATAGAACTGCCTGCGTCAGATTCTCGCATGCCAGAGATCCTATTTTTGGCAATCAAATCAT
TCCGGATACTGCGATTTTAAGTGTTGTTCCATTCCATCACGGTTTTGGAATGTTTACTACACTCGGATAT
TTGATATGTGGATTTCGAGTCGTCTTAATGTATAGATTTGAAGAAGAGCTGTTTTTACGATCCCTTCAGG
ATTACAAAATTCAAAGTGCGTTGCTAGTACCAACCCTATTTTCATTCTTCGCCAAAAGCACTCTGATTGA
CAAATACGATTTATCTAATTTACACGAAATTGCTTCTGGGGGCGCACCTCTTTCGAAAGAAGTCGGGGAA
GCGGTTGCAAAACGCTTCCATCTTCCAGGGATACGACAAGGATATGGGCTCACTGAGACTACATCAGCTA
TTCTGATTACACCCGAGGGGGATGATAAACCGGGCGCGGTCGGTAAAGTTGTTCCATTTTTTGAAGCGAA
GGTTGTGGATCTGGATACCGGGAAAACGCTGGGCGTTAATCAGAGAGGCGAATTATGTGTCAGAGGACCT
ATGATTATGTCCGGTTATGTAAACAATCCGGAAGCGACCAACGCCTTGATTGACAAGGATGGATGGCTAC
ATTCTGGAGACATAGCTTACTGGGACGAAGACGAACACTTCTTCATAGTTGACCGCTTGAAGTCTTTAAT
TAAATACAAAGGGTATCAGGTGGCCCCCGCTGAATTGGAATCGATATTGTTACAACACCCCAACATCTTC
GACGCGGGCGTGGCAGGTCTTCCCGACGATGACGCCGGTGAACTTCCCGCCGCCGTTGTTGTTTTGGAGC
ACGGAAAGACGATGACGGAAAAAGAGATCGTGGATTACGTCGCCAGTCAAGTAACAACCGCGAAAAAGTT
GCGCGGAGGAGTTGTGTTTGTGGACGAAGTACCGAAAGGTCTTACCGGAAAACTCGACGCAAGAAAAATC
AGAGAGATCCTCATAAAGGCCAAGAAGGGCGGAAAGTCCAAATTGTAAGAATTCTTTAGCTAGTTTAGGA
ACTTTTGGGAGTGCAATGAACTTACAACGAAAGCCAAAGCAACCAACCAAAGATATATAACTAATACTAG
TCAGTCATATATCCTTCTACTCCTTTGCTCCGACATCATCTCATGACATCATTCATCACCCATATCATCC
TTCATTCTTCCTACTACTAATCATCCCATAGCTTTTCACACTTTCATACTAATTTCCTCATGACTCACTC
TCATTCTGTATCATCTTTGCATTTTTTGCAAATCATTTTCCAGTTAATATTCTACCCAAAATTCGACCCT
TTAACAACTTTTTCAATCTGGAAATTTCTCGTCATTCTAGTCACAAGTTCTTGCATTCCTTCTAGTCACT
TAGGGTAAATCATCTCTATAAGTCAGCTTCAGTTCGATCTTACTAAGTTTGTACAAACATATATCGTTCT
TCAATTTCGGATACAGCTTTAGTCATATTCAGGTTATATACCGAAACCAAAATTCAGGCAAAATTGTGCA
GTAATAGTGTTTAAGTTCGAATCAAACCAAAAAGCAAACCAAATCCTAGTTTAAAGCAAATTCAAGCCCA
GTGTTTGTGAACCAAAGTCGAGTGTGAGCTCTAGTCATTTTAGCCACCTAATCAAGCGGAATCAGCTTGT
TCTCAGTCTAGTTTAGTTAGTTTAGTTAGGCATAGAAACGGACATTGGACCAGCGTCTCACTACCAGTCA
AAGTATTGAACAGTACAACCTAGCTATAAGGGCCACAGGCTTCAGAACCGGCGGTTGTGTACTTAAAGCA
ATAAAATAAGTAATCCCCGATATCGGGACAATATCACAGCGCTATTGTTCCTTAGCATCAGTATGTGTAA
ATTGGTTGTAACCGCAGAGTACAACGAAAAGGGAAACTTTCGCTCAATCTAGGAATTAACTAACTCTAAG
CTATATCATACATGTAACCATATCGGTTGAGATTTTGTGATACTACAGTCTAAGCTTCAAGTTTACAAGA
GAATCGTTGCGCTCGATTGTGCATTAACAATAAGCTAAGAAGAGACAGATCATTGAACCAAGTATTTTTA
TACGTAATATACACCATATATTTTTATACAAAAAAAAACTCTTGAAGACCTTTTTTAATTATATGATGTC
TAAGATGTAATCGACATATATTTATCGGAAACCAATATATTTTTATACAAAACCCAATCTTGGAAAACCC
ATAAAAATTGTAAATTATAAAAGCTCTTGAATAAAAACGCAAAACTGAAAATGAAAACTTCTTGTTGGGT
TCTTTTGGGTTGTCAGGGAAAACGTCGACCGATGCCCTTGAGAGCCTTCAACCCAGTCAGCTCCTTCCGG
TGGGCGCGGGGCATGACTATCGTCGCCGCACTTATGACTGTCTTCTTTATCATGCAACTCGTAGGACAGG
TGCCGGCAGCGCTCTGGGTCATTTTCGGCGAGGACCGCTTTCGCTGGAGCGCGACGATGATCGGCCTGTC
GCTTGCGGTATTCGGAATCTTGCACGCCCTCGCTCAAGCCTTCGTCACTGGTCCCGCCACCAAACGTTTC
GGCGAGAAGCAGGCCATTATCGCCGGCATGGCGGCCGACGCGCTGGGCTACGTCTTGCTGGCGTTCGCGA
CGCGAGGCTGGATGGCCTTCCCCATTATGATTCTTCTCGCTTCCGGCGGCATCGGGATGCCCGCGTTGCA
GGCCATGCTGTCCAGGCAGGTAGATGACGACCATCAGGGACAGCTTCAAGGCCAGCAAAAGGCCAGGAAC
CGTAAAAAGGCCGCGTTGCTGGCGTTTTTCCATAGGCTCCGCCCCCCTGACGAGCATCACAAAAATCGAC
GCTCAAGTCAGAGGTGGCGAAACCCGACAGGACTATAAAGATACCAGGCGTTTCCCCCTGGAAGCTCCCT
CGTGCGCTCTCCTGTTCCGACCCTGCCGCTTACCGGATACCTGTCCGCCTTTCTCCCTTCGGGAAGCGTG
GCGCTTTCTCATAGCTCACGCTGTAGGTATCTCAGTTCGGTGTAGGTCGTTCGCTCCAAGCTGGGCTGTG
TGCACGAACCCCCCGTTCAGCCCGACCGCTGCGCCTTATCCGGTAACTATCGTCTTGAGTCCAACCCGGT
AAGACACGACTTATCGCCACTGGCAGCAGCCACTGGTAACAGGATTAGCAGAGCGAGGTATGTAGGCGGT
GCTACAGAGTTCTTGAAGTGGTGGCCTAACTACGGCTACACTAGAAGGACAGTATTTGGTATCTGCGCTC
TGCTGAAGCCAGTTACCTTCGGAAAAAGAGTTGGTAGCTCTTGATCCGGCAAACAAACCACCGCTGGTAG
CGGTGGTTTTTTTGTTTGCAAGCAGCAGATTACGCGCAGAAAAAAAGGATCTCAAGAAGATCCTTTGATC
TTTTCTACGGGGTCTGACGCTCAGTGGAACGAAAACTCACGTTAAGGGATTTTGGTCATGAGATTATCAA
AAAGGATCTTCACCTAGATCCTTTTAAATTAAAAATGAAGTTTTAAATCAATCTAAAGTATATATGAGTA
AACTTGGTCTGACAGTTACCAATGCTTAATCAGTGAGGCACCTATCTCAGCGATCTGTCTATTTCGTTCA
TCCATAGTTGCCTGACTCCCCGTCGTGTAGATAACTACGATACGGGAGGGCTTACCATCTGGCCCCAGTG
CTGCAATGATACCGCGAGACCCACGCTCACCGGCTCCAGATTTATCAGCAATAAACCAGCCAGCCGGAAG
GGCCGAGCGCAGAAGTGGTCCTGCAACTTTATCCGCCTCCATCCAGTCTATTAATTGTTGCCGGGAAGCT
AGAGTAAGTAGTTCGCCAGTTAATAGTTTGCGCAACGTTGTTGCCATTGCTGCAGGCATCGTGGTGTCAC
GCTCGTCGTTTGGTATGGCTTCATTCAGCTCCGGTTCCCAACGATCAAGGCGAGTTACATGATCCCCCAT
GTTGTGCAAAAAAGCGGTTAGCTCCTTCGGTCCTCCGATCGTTGTCAGAAGTAAGTTGGCCGCAGTGTTA
TCACTCATGGTTATGGCAGCACTGCATAATTCTCTTACTGTCATGCCATCCGTAAGATGCTTTTCTGTGA
CTGGTGAGTACTCAACCAAGTCATTCTGAGAATAGTGTATGCGGCGACCGAGTTGCTCTTGCCCGGCGTC
AACACGGGATAATACCGCGCCACATAGCAGAACTTTAAAAGTGCTCATCATTGGAAAACGTTCTTCGGGG
CGAAAACTCTCAAGGATCTTACCGCTGTTGAGATCCAGTTCGATGTAACCCACTCGTGCACCCAACTGAT
CTTCAGCATCTTTTACTTTCACCAGCGTTTCTGGGTGAGCAAAAACAGGAAGGCAAAATGCCGCAAAAAA
GGGAATAAGGGCGACACGGAAATGTTGAATACTCATACTCTTCCTTTTTCAATATTATTGAAGCATTTAT
CAGGGTTATTGTCTCATGAGCGGATACATATTTGAATGTATTTAGAAAAATAAACAAATAGGGGTTCCGC
GCACATTTCCCCGAAAAGTGCCACCTGACGTCTAAGAAACCATTATTATCATGACATTAACCTATAAAAA
TAGGCGTATCACGAGGCCCTTTCGTCTTCAAGAATTAATTCTATATTCTAAAAACACAAATGATACTTCT
AAAAAAAAATCATGAATGGCATCAACTCTGAATCAAATCTTTGCAGATGCACCTACTTCTCATTTCCACT
GTCACATCATTTTTCCA
